>Addgene plasmid #190912 | pYTK001_P2Aq(1st) | addgene full sequence | sequence record 374549 | Addgene NGS Result
GTGTAGCCGTAGTTAGGCCACCACTTCAAGAACTCTGTAGCACCGCCTACATACCTCGCTCTGCTAATCC
TGTTACCAGTGGCTGCTGCCAGTGGCGATAAGTCGTGTCTTACCGGGTTGGACTCAAGACGATAGTTACC
GGATAAGGCGCAGCGGTCGGGCTGAACGGGGGGTTCGTGCACACAGCCCAGCTTGGAGCGAACGACCTAC
ACCGAACTGAGATACCTACAGCGTGAGCTATGAGAAAGCGCCACGCTTCCCGAAGGGAGAAAGGCGGACA
GGTATCCGGTAAGCGGCAGGGTCGGAACAGGAGAGCGCACGAGGGAGCTTCCAGGGGGAAACGCCTGGTA
TCTTTATAGTCCTGTCGGGTTTCGCCACCTCTGACTTGAGCGTCGATTTTTGTGATGCTCGTCAGGGGGG
CGGAGCCTATGGAAAAACGCCAGCAACGCGGCCTTTTTACGGTTCCTGGCCTTTTGCTGGCCTTTTGCTC
ACATGTTCTTTCCTGCGTTATCCCCTGATTCTGTGGATAACCGTAGTCGGGGTCTCGGAGCGGTGCAACA
AATTTCTCATTGTTGAAGCAGGCGGGAGATGTGGAGGAGAACCCTGGACCTAGGAGACCGACCAGACCAA
TAAAAAACGCCCGGCGGCAACCGAGCGTTCTGAACAAATCCAGATGGAGTTCTGAGGTCATTACTGGATC
TATCAACAGGAGTCCAAGCGAGCTCGATATCAAATTACGCCCCGCCCTGCCACTCATCGCAGTACTGTTG
TAATTCATTAAGCATTCTGCCGACATGGAAGCCATCACAAACGGCATGATGAACCTGAATCGCCAGCGGC
ATCAGCACCTTGTCGCCTTGCGTATAATATTTGCCCATGGTGAAAACGGGGGCGAAGAAGTTGTCCATAT
TGGCCACGTTTAAATCAAAACTGGTGAAACTCACCCAGGGATTGGCTGAAACGAAAAACATATTCTCAAT
AAACCCTTTAGGGAAATAGGCCAGGTTTTCACCGTAACACGCCACATCTTGCGAATATATGTGTAGAAAC
TGCCGGAAATCGTCGTGGTATTCACTCCAGAGCGATGAAAACGTTTCAGTTTGCTCATGGAAAACGGTGT
AACAAGGGTGAACACTATCCCATATCACCAGCTCACCGTCTTTCATTGCCATACGAAATTCCGGATGAGC
ATTCATCAGGCGGGCAAGAATGTGAATAAAGGCCGGATAAAACTTGTGCTTATTTTTCTTTACGGTCTTT
AAAAAGGCCGTAATATCCAGCTGAACGGTCTGGTTATAGGTACATTGAGCAACTGACTGAAATGCCTCAA
AATGTTCTTTACGATGCCATTGGGATATATCAACGGTGGTATATCCAGTGATTTTTTTCTCCATTTTAGC
TTCCTTAGCTCCTGAAAATCTCGATAACTCAAAAAATACGCCCGGTAGTGATCTTATTTCATTATGGTGA
AAGTTGGAACCTCTTACGTGCCCGATCAATCATGACCAAAATCCCTTAACGTGAGTTTTCGTTCCACTGA
GCGTCAGACCCCGTAGAAAAGATCAAAGGATCTTCTTGAGATCCTTTTTTTCTGCGCGTAATCTGCTGCT
TGCAAACAAAAAAACCACCGCTACCAGCGGTGGTTTGTTTGCCGGATCAAGAGCTACCAACTCTTTTTCC
GAAGGTAACTGGCTTCAGCAGAGCGCAGATACCAAATACTGTTCTTCTA
Features (pLannotate 1.2.2; 4 found; start..end, strand, type, name):
    630..664     -  terminator     lambda t0 terminator: minimal transcription terminator from phage lambda (Scholtissek and Grosse, 1987)
    738..1394    -  CDS            cat: CAT_ECOLX - Experimental evidence at protein level: Swiss-Prot protein existence level 1. This enzyme is an effector of chloramphenicol resistance in bacteria. From Escherichia coli. This protein is used as a marker in many commonly used cloning vectors, such as pACYC184.
   1395..1492    -  promoter       cat promoter: promoter of the E. coli cat gene encoding chloramphenicol acetyltransferase
   1576..435     +  rep_origin     ori (across the origin): high-copy-number ColE1/pMB1/pBR322/pUC origin of replication
