[The description below was written by a language model from this plasmid's Addgene catalogue record and pLannotate feature annotations shown in this document.]
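Description:
pYTK001_P2Aq(1st) is a small (about 1.7 kb) part-storage plasmid in which a synthetic 63 bp sequence encoding the P2A "self-cleaving" peptide from porcine teschovirus has been placed in pYTK001, the entry vector of the yeast MoClo toolkit. It is a bacterial cloning plasmid rather than a yeast expression vector. The annotated features are limited to a high-copy ColE1/pUC-type origin of replication, which spans the numbering origin of the circular sequence, and a chloramphenicol acetyltransferase (cat) gene driven by its native cat promoter and followed by a lambda t0 terminator. Selection in E. coli is therefore by chloramphenicol. No yeast origin, yeast marker, promoter or terminator for the payload appears in the feature table. The short P2A insert itself was also not picked up by the automated annotation, although it presumably sits in the remaining unannotated interval.

The P2A element works by ribosome skipping: when it is positioned in frame between two coding sequences, translation yields separate polypeptides from a single transcript. According to the record, this version is intended to serve as the first of the 2A peptides in a quad-cistronic assembly, meaning a four-gene polycistronic-like expression unit for yeast. As a MoClo entry-level part, it is designed to be combined with promoters, coding sequences, further 2A linkers and terminators through hierarchical modular assembly. The "q(1st)" designation indicates a defined position in that arrangement, but the record does not give the specific assembly overhangs, part type or cloning method.
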