Addgene plasmid #190912: pYTK001_P2Aq(1st)
Purpose: 2A peptide P2A cloned in yeast MoClo entry vector (pYTK001) for use as the first 2A peptide in quad-cistronic construct assembly
Depositing lab: Zhen Wang. Depositing organization: University at Buffalo (SUNY Buffalo). Publication: A Well-Characterized Polycistronic-Like Gene Expression System in Yeast. Mukherjee M, Wang ZQ. Biotechnol Bioeng. 2022 Sep 27. doi: 10.1002/bit.28247. PubMed 36168285.
Backbone
  Vector backbone: pYTK001
  Backbone manufacturer: John Deuber
  Backbone size w/o insert (bp): 1666
  Total vector size (bp): 1729
Growth in bacteria
  Bacterial resistance: Chloramphenicol, 25 μg/mL
  Growth temperature: 37°C
  Growth strain: DH5alpha
  Copy number: Unknown
Gene/Insert
  Gene/Insert name: P2A (alt name: Porcine teschovirus)
  Species: Synthetic
  Insert size (bp): 63
  Cloning method: Unknown
  Sequencing primers: 5′ CCTTTTTACGGTTCCTGGCC; 3′ CTTGGACTCCTGTTGATAGATCC
Resource information
  A portion of this plasmid was derived from a plasmid made by: Addgene plasmid #65108
Terms and licenses: Academic/Nonprofit Terms; Industry Terms: Not Available to Industry
How to cite: pYTK001_P2Aq(1st) was a gift from Zhen Wang (Addgene plasmid # 190912 ; http://n2t.net/addgene:190912 ; RRID:Addgene_190912)
