>Addgene plasmid #190912 | pYTK001_P2Aq(1st) | depositor partial sequence | sequence record 370197 | P2Aq_1st
AGCGGTGCAACAAATTTCTCATTGTTGAAGCAGGCGGGAGATGTGGAGGAGAACCCTGGACCT
